Addgene plasmid #122836: pMH220
Purpose: dCas9 with GreenGate B-C flanking sequences
Depositing lab: Markus Schmid. Publication: CRISPR-based tools for targeted transcriptional and epigenetic regulation in plants. Lee JE, Neumann M, Duro DI, Schmid M. PLoS One. 2019 Sep 26;14(9):e0222778. doi: 10.1371/journal.pone.0222778. eCollection 2019. PubMed 31557222.
Backbone
  Vector backbone: pUC19
  Backbone size w/o insert (bp): 2734
  Total vector size (bp): 6874
  Vector type: Golden Gate compatible cloning vector
Growth in bacteria
  Bacterial resistance: Ampicillin, 100 μg/mL
  Growth temperature: 37°C
  Growth strain: DH5alpha
  Copy number: High Copy
Gene/Insert
  Gene/Insert name: Nuclease-dead SpCas9 (dCas9), codon-optimised for Arabidopsis
  Species: Synthetic
  Insert size (bp): 4140
  Mutation: Contains D10A and H840A mutations
Terms and licenses: Academic/Nonprofit Terms; Industry Terms: Not Available to Industry
Depositor comments: Plasmid is designed for Golden Gate cloning using the enzyme BsaI. Plasmid Features (listed as bp in full plasmid sequence): BsaI site #1 = 2241-2246bp dCas9 coding sequence = 2260-6399bp BsaI site #2 = 6445-6450bp
How to cite: pMH220 was a gift from Markus Schmid (Addgene plasmid # 122836 ; http://n2t.net/addgene:122836 ; RRID:Addgene_122836)
