[The description below was written by a language model from this plasmid's Addgene catalogue record and pLannotate feature annotations shown in this document.]
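Description:
pMH220 is a Golden Gate-compatible entry (module) plasmid built on a pUC19 backbone, about 6.9 kb in total. It supplies a nuclease-dead Streptococcus pyogenes Cas9 coding sequence for assembly into plant expression constructs through the GreenGate system. It is maintained in E. coli as a high-copy plasmid using the ColE1/pUC-type origin and is selected with ampicillin through the β-lactamase (AmpR) gene and its own promoter. The feature table also picks up typical cloning-vector remnants: fragments of lacI, lacZα, bom and rop, the CAP site, the lac promoter and operator, and SP6 and T7 phage promoters flanking the insert. None of these is intended to drive the payload in plants.

The insert is a synthetic dCas9 open reading frame of roughly 4.1 kb, codon-optimised for Arabidopsis. It carries the D10A and H840A substitutions, which inactivate the RuvC and HNH nuclease domains, so the protein still binds DNA under guide RNA direction but does not cut it. The coding sequence is bracketed by two BsaI sites. Digestion with this type IIS enzyme releases the fragment with the overhangs that define the GreenGate B-C position, allowing ordered ligation with promoter, further coding or effector, terminator and resistance modules into a destination vector. The plasmid contains no plant promoter or terminator of its own. The depositor's coordinates for the BsaI sites and coding sequence use a different numbering origin from the annotated sequence record, although the two agree on the overall layout. According to the record, the module was made as part of a toolkit for CRISPR-based targeted transcriptional and epigenetic regulation in plants, in which dCas9 serves as a programmable DNA-binding scaffold.
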