Features (pLannotate 1.2.2; 13 found; start..end, strand, type, name):
     16..108     +  CDS            lacI (fragment): lac repressor; lacI; The lac repressor binds to the lac operator to inhibit transcription in E. coli. This inhibition can be relieved by adding lactose or isopropyl-β-D-thiogalactopyranoside (IPTG).
    121..142     +  protein_bind   CAP binding site: CAP binding activates transcription in the presence of cAMP. E. coli catabolite activator protein
    157..187     +  promoter       lac promoter: promoter for the E. coli lac operon
    195..211     +  protein_bind   lac operator: The lac repressor binds to the lac operator to inhibit transcription in E. coli. This inhibition can be relieved by adding lactose or isopropyl-β-D-thiogalactopyranoside (IPTG). lac repressor encoded by lacI
    225..243     +  promoter       SP6 promoter: promoter for bacteriophage SP6 RNA polymerase
    273..4376    +  CDS            cas9: CAS9_STRP1 - Also known as csn1 From Streptococcus pyogenes serotype M1.
   4474..4492    -  promoter       T7 promoter: promoter for bacteriophage T7 RNA polymerase
   4494..4646    +  CDS            lacZα (fragment): LacZα fragment of β-galactosidase; lacZ fragment
   4652..4751    -  misc_feature   bom (fragment): basis of mobility region from pBR322
   4853..4888    -  CDS            rop (fragment): Rop protein, which maintains plasmids at low copy number; rop
   4983..5087    +  promoter       AmpR promoter: bla
   5088..5948    +  CDS            AmpR: β-lactamase; bla; confers resistance to ampicillin, carbenicillin, and related antibiotics
   6119..6707    +  rep_origin     ori: high-copy-number ColE1/pMB1/pBR322/pUC origin of replication
>Addgene plasmid #122836 | pMH220 | addgene full sequence | sequence record 239365 | Addgene NGS Result
CGAGGAAGCGGAAGAGCGCCCAATACGCAAACCGCCTCTCCCCGCGCGTTGGCCGATTCATTAATGCAGC
TGGCACGACAGGTTTCCCGACTGGAAAGCGGGCAGTGAGCGCAACGCAATTAATGTGAGTTAGCTCACTC
ATTAGGCACCCCAGGCTTTACACTTTATGCTTCCGGCTCGTATGTTGTGTGGAATTGTGAGCGGATAACA
ATTTCACACGAGCTATTTAGGTGACACTATAGAAGTGAAGCTTGGTCTCAAACAGTGGATCCATGGATAA
GAAGTACTCTATCGGACTCGCTATCGGAACTAACTCTGTGGGATGGGCTGTGATCACCGATGAGTACAAG
GTGCCATCTAAGAAGTTCAAGGTTCTCGGAAACACCGATAGGCACTCTATCAAGAAAAACCTTATCGGTG
CTCTCCTCTTCGATTCTGGTGAAACTGCTGAGGCTACCAGACTCAAGAGAACCGCTAGAAGAAGGTACAC
CAGAAGAAAGAACAGGATCTGCTACCTCCAAGAGATCTTCTCTAACGAGATGGCTAAAGTGGATGATTCA
TTCTTCCACAGGCTCGAAGAGTCATTCCTCGTGGAAGAAGATAAGAAGCACGAGAGGCACCCTATCTTCG
GAAACATCGTTGATGAGGTGGCATACCACGAGAAGTACCCTACTATCTACCACCTCAGAAAGAAGCTCGT
TGATTCTACTGATAAGGCTGATCTCAGGCTCATCTACCTCGCTCTCGCTCACATGATCAAGTTCAGAGGA
CACTTCCTCATCGAGGGTGATCTCAACCCTGATAACTCTGATGTGGATAAGTTGTTCATCCAGCTCGTGC
AGACCTACAACCAGCTTTTCGAAGAGAACCCTATCAACGCTTCAGGTGTGGATGCTAAGGCTATCCTCTC
TGCTAGGCTCTCTAAGTCAAGAAGGCTTGAGAACCTCATTGCTCAGCTCCCTGGTGAGAAGAAGAACGGA
CTTTTCGGAAACTTGATCGCTCTCTCTCTCGGACTCACCCCTAACTTCAAGTCTAACTTCGATCTCGCTG
AGGATGCAAAGCTCCAGCTCTCAAAGGATACCTACGATGATGATCTCGATAACCTCCTCGCTCAGATCGG
AGATCAGTACGCTGATTTGTTCCTCGCTGCTAAGAACCTCTCTGATGCTATCCTCCTCAGTGATATCCTC
AGAGTGAACACCGAGATCACCAAGGCTCCACTCTCAGCTTCTATGATCAAGAGATACGATGAGCACCACC
AGGATCTCACACTTCTCAAGGCTCTTGTTAGACAGCAGCTCCCAGAGAAGTACAAAGAGATTTTCTTCGA
TCAGTCTAAGAACGGATACGCTGGTTACATCGATGGTGGTGCATCTCAAGAAGAGTTCTACAAGTTCATC
AAGCCTATCCTCGAGAAGATGGATGGAACCGAGGAACTCCTCGTGAAGCTCAATAGAGAGGATCTTCTCA
GAAAGCAGAGGACCTTCGATAACGGATCTATCCCTCATCAGATCCACCTCGGAGAGTTGCACGCTATCCT
TAGAAGGCAAGAGGATTTCTACCCATTCCTCAAGGATAACAGGGAAAAGATTGAGAAGATTCTCACCTTC
AGAATCCCTTACTACGTGGGACCTCTCGCTAGAGGAAACTCAAGATTCGCTTGGATGACCAGAAAGTCTG
AGGAAACCATCACCCCTTGGAACTTCGAAGAGGTGGTGGATAAGGGTGCTAGTGCTCAGTCTTTCATCGA
GAGGATGACCAACTTCGATAAGAACCTTCCAAACGAGAAGGTGCTCCCTAAGCACTCTTTGCTCTACGAG
TACTTCACCGTGTACAACGAGTTGACCAAGGTTAAGTACGTGACCGAGGGAATGAGGAAGCCTGCTTTTT
TGTCAGGTGAGCAAAAGAAGGCTATCGTTGATCTCTTGTTCAAGACCAACAGAAAGGTGACCGTGAAGCA
GCTCAAAGAGGATTACTTCAAGAAAATCGAGTGCTTCGATTCAGTTGAGATTTCTGGTGTTGAGGATAGG
TTCAACGCATCTCTCGGAACCTACCACGATCTCCTCAAGATCATTAAGGATAAGGATTTCTTGGATAACG
AGGAAAACGAGGATATCTTGGAGGATATCGTTCTTACCCTCACCCTCTTTGAAGATAGAGAGATGATTGA
AGAAAGGCTCAAGACCTACGCTCATCTCTTCGATGATAAGGTGATGAAGCAGTTGAAGAGAAGAAGATAC
ACTGGTTGGGGAAGGCTCTCAAGAAAGCTCATTAACGGAATCAGGGATAAGCAGTCTGGAAAGACAATCC
TTGATTTCCTCAAGTCTGATGGATTCGCTAACAGAAACTTCATGCAGCTCATCCACGATGATTCTCTCAC
CTTTAAAGAGGATATCCAGAAGGCTCAGGTTTCAGGACAGGGTGATAGTCTCCATGAGCATATCGCTAAC
CTCGCTGGATCTCCTGCAATCAAGAAGGGAATCCTCCAGACTGTGAAGGTTGTGGATGAGTTGGTGAAGG
TGATGGGAAGGCATAAGCCTGAGAACATCGTGATCGAAATGGCTAGAGAGAACCAGACCACTCAGAAGGG
ACAGAAGAACTCTAGGGAAAGGATGAAGAGGATCGAGGAAGGTATCAAAGAGCTTGGATCTCAGATCCTC
AAAGAGCACCCTGTTGAGAACACTCAGCTCCAGAATGAGAAGCTCTACCTCTACTACCTCCAGAACGGAA
GGGATATGTATGTGGATCAAGAGTTGGATATCAACAGGCTCTCTGATTACGATGTTGATGCTATCGTGCC
ACAGTCATTCTTGAAGGATGATTCTATCGATAACAAGGTGCTCACCAGGTCTGATAAGAACAGGGGTAAG
AGTGATAACGTGCCAAGTGAAGAGGTTGTGAAGAAAATGAAGAACTATTGGAGGCAGCTCCTCAACGCTA
AGCTCATCACTCAGAGAAAGTTCGATAACTTGACTAAGGCTGAGAGGGGAGGACTCTCTGAATTGGATAA
GGCAGGATTCATCAAGAGGCAGCTTGTGGAAACCAGGCAGATCACTAAGCACGTTGCACAGATCCTCGAT
TCTAGGATGAACACCAAGTACGATGAGAACGATAAGTTGATCAGGGAAGTGAAGGTTATCACCCTCAAGT
CAAAGCTCGTGTCTGATTTCAGAAAGGATTTCCAATTCTACAAGGTGAGGGAAATCAACAACTACCACCA
CGCTCACGATGCTTACCTTAACGCTGTTGTTGGAACCGCTCTCATCAAGAAGTATCCTAAGCTCGAGTCA
GAGTTCGTGTACGGTGATTACAAGGTGTACGATGTGAGGAAGATGATCGCTAAGTCTGAGCAAGAGATCG
GAAAGGCTACCGCTAAGTATTTCTTCTACTCTAACATCATGAATTTCTTCAAGACCGAGATTACCCTCGC
TAACGGTGAGATCAGAAAGAGGCCACTCATCGAGACAAACGGTGAAACAGGTGAGATCGTGTGGGATAAG
GGAAGGGATTTCGCTACCGTTAGAAAGGTGCTCTCTATGCCACAGGTGAACATCGTTAAGAAAACCGAGG
TGCAGACCGGTGGATTCTCTAAAGAGTCTATCCTCCCTAAGAGGAACTCTGATAAGCTCATTGCTAGGAA
GAAGGATTGGGACCCTAAGAAATACGGTGGTTTCGATTCTCCTACCGTGGCTTACTCTGTTCTCGTTGTG
GCTAAGGTTGAGAAGGGAAAGAGTAAGAAGCTCAAGTCTGTTAAGGAACTTCTCGGAATCACTATCATGG
AAAGGTCATCTTTCGAGAAGAACCCAATCGATTTCCTCGAGGCTAAGGGATACAAAGAGGTTAAGAAGGA
TCTCATCATCAAGCTCCCAAAGTACTCACTCTTCGAACTCGAGAACGGTAGAAAGAGGATGCTCGCTTCT
GCTGGTGAGCTTCAAAAGGGAAACGAGCTTGCTCTCCCATCTAAGTACGTTAACTTTCTTTACCTCGCTT
CTCACTACGAGAAGTTGAAGGGATCTCCAGAAGATAACGAGCAGAAGCAACTTTTCGTTGAGCAGCACAA
GCACTACTTGGATGAGATCATCGAGCAGATCTCTGAGTTCTCTAAAAGGGTGATCCTCGCTGATGCAAAC
CTCGATAAGGTGTTGTCTGCTTACAACAAGCACAGAGATAAGCCTATCAGGGAACAGGCAGAGAACATCA
TCCATCTCTTCACCCTTACCAACCTCGGTGCTCCTGCTGCTTTCAAGTACTTCGATACAACCATCGATAG
GAAGAGATACACCTCTACCAAAGAAGTGCTCGATGCTACCCTCATCCATCAGTCTATCACTGGACTCTAC
GAGACTAGGATCGATCTCTCACAGCTCGGTGGTGATTCAAGGGCTGATCCTAAGAAGAAGAGGAAGGTTT
GACTGCAGAGGAGGTAATCAATGCCACAACACTGGTGGTACCGGCTTGAGACCGAATTCTCGCCCTATAG
TGAGTCGTATTACCTGGCCGTCGTTTTACAACGTCGTGACTGGGAAAACCCTGGCGTTACCCAACTTAAT
CGCCTTGCAGCACATCCCCCTTTCGCCAGCTGGCGTAATAGCGAAGAGGCCCGCACCGATCGCCCTTCCC
AACAGTTGCGCAGCCTGAATGGCGAATGGCGCCTGATGCGGTATTTTCTCCTTACGCATCTGTGCGGTAT
TTCACACCGCATATGGTGCACTCTCAGTACAATCTGCTCTGATGCCGCATAGTTAAGCCAGCCCCGACAC
CCGCCAACACCCGCTGACGCGCCCTGACGGGCTTGTCTGCTCCCGGCATCCGCTTACAGACAAGCTGTGA
CCGTCTCCGGGAGCTGCATGTGTCAGAGGTTTTCACCGTCATCACCGAAACGCGCGAGACGAAAGGGCCT
CGTGATACGCCTATTTTTATAGGTTAATGTCATGATAATAATGGTTTCTTAGACGTCAGGTGGCACTTTT
CGGGGAAATGTGCGCGGAACCCCTATTTGTTTATTTTTCTAAATACATTCAAATATGTATCCGCTCATGA
GACAATAACCCTGATAAATGCTTCAATAATATTGAAAAAGGAAGAGTATGAGTATTCAACATTTCCGTGT
CGCCCTTATTCCCTTTTTTGCGGCATTTTGCCTTCCTGTTTTTGCTCACCCAGAAACGCTGGTGAAAGTA
AAAGATGCTGAAGATCAGTTGGGTGCACGAGTGGGTTACATCGAACTGGATCTCAACAGCGGTAAGATCC
TTGAGAGTTTTCGCCCCGAAGAACGTTTTCCAATGATGAGCACTTTTAAAGTTCTGCTATGTGGCGCGGT
ATTATCCCGTATTGACGCCGGGCAAGAGCAACTCGGTCGCCGCATACACTATTCTCAGAATGACTTGGTT
GAGTACTCACCAGTCACAGAAAAGCATCTTACGGATGGCATGACAGTAAGAGAATTATGCAGTGCTGCCA
TAACCATGAGTGATAACACTGCGGCCAACTTACTTCTGACAACGATCGGAGGACCGAAGGAGCTAACCGC
TTTTTTGCACAACATGGGGGATCATGTAACTCGCCTTGATCGTTGGGAACCGGAGCTGAATGAAGCCATA
CCAAACGACGAGCGTGACACCACGATGCCTGTAGCAATGGCAACAACGTTGCGCAAACTATTAACTGGCG
AACTACTTACTCTAGCTTCCCGGCAACAATTAATAGACTGGATGGAGGCGGATAAAGTTGCAGGACCACT
TCTGCGCTCGGCCCTTCCGGCTGGCTGGTTTATTGCTGATAAATCTGGAGCCGGTGAGCGTGGCTCTCGA
GGTATCATTGCAGCACTGGGGCCAGATGGTAAGCCCTCCCGTATCGTAGTTATCTACACGACGGGGAGTC
AGGCAACTATGGATGAACGAAATAGACAGATCGCTGAGATAGGTGCCTCACTGATTAAGCATTGGTAACT
GTCAGACCAAGTTTACTCATATATACTTTAGATTGATTTAAAACTTCATTTTTAATTTAAAAGGATCTAG
GTGAAGATCCTTTTTGATAATCTCATGACCAAAATCCCTTAACGTGAGTTTTCGTTCCACTGAGCGTCAG
ACCCCGTAGAAAAGATCAAAGGATCTTCTTGAGATCCTTTTTTTCTGCGCGTAATCTGCTGCTTGCAAAC
AAAAAAACCACCGCTACCAGCGGTGGTTTGTTTGCCGGATCAAGAGCTACCAACTCTTTTTCCGAAGGTA
ACTGGCTTCAGCAGAGCGCAGATACCAAATACTGTTCTTCTAGTGTAGCCGTAGTTAGGCCACCACTTCA
AGAACTCTGTAGCACCGCCTACATACCTCGCTCTGCTAATCCTGTTACCAGTGGCTGCTGCCAGTGGCGA
TAAGTCGTGTCTTACCGGGTTGGACTCAAGACGATAGTTACCGGATAAGGCGCAGCGGTCGGGCTGAACG
GGGGGTTCGTGCACACAGCCCAGCTTGGAGCGAACGACCTACACCGAACTGAGATACCTACAGCGTGAGC
TATGAGAAAGCGCCACGCTTCCCGAAGGGAGAAAGGCGGACAGGTATCCGGTAAGCGGCAGGGTCGGAAC
AGGAGAGCGCACGAGGGAGCTTCCAGGGGGAAACGCCTGGTATCTTTATAGTCCTGTCGGGTTTCGCCAC
CTCTGACTTGAGCGTCGATTTTTGTGATGCTCGTCAGGGGGGCGGAGCCTATGGAAAAACGCCAGCAACG
CGGCCTTTTTACGGTTCCTGGCCTTTTGCTGGCCTTTTGCTCACATGTTCTTTCCTGCGTTATCCCCTGA
TTCTGTGGATAACCGTATTACCGCCTTTGAGTGAGCTGATACCGCTCGCCGCAGCCGAACGACCGAGCGC
AGCGAGTCAGTGAG
